>Addgene plasmid #228301 | pMT1219 | addgene full sequence | sequence record 457688 | Addgene NGS Result
GACGAAAGGGCCTCGTGATACGCCTATTTTTATAGGTTAATGTCATGATAATAATGGTTTCTTAGACGTC
AGGTGGCACTTTTCGGGGAAATGTGCGCGGAACCCCTATTTGTTTATTTTTCTAAATACATTCAAATATG
TATCCGCTCATGAGACAATAACCCTGATAAATGCTTCAATAATATTGAAAAAGGAAGAGTATGAGTATTC
AACATTTCCGTGTCGCCCTTATTCCCTTTTTTGCGGCATTTTGCCTTCCTGTTTTTGCTCACCCAGAAAC
GCTGGTGAAAGTAAAAGATGCTGAAGATCAGTTGGGTGCACGAGTGGGTTACATCGAACTGGATCTCAAC
AGCGGTAAGATCCTTGAGAGTTTTCGCCCCGAAGAACGTTTTCCAATGATGAGCACTTTTAAAGTTCTGC
TATGTGGCGCGGTATTATCCCGTATTGACGCCGGGCAAGAGCAACTCGGTCGCCGCATACACTATTCTCA
GAATGACTTGGTTGAGTACTCACCAGTCACAGAAAAGCATCTTACGGATGGCATGACAGTAAGAGAATTA
TGCAGTGCTGCCATAACCATGAGTGATAACACTGCGGCCAACTTACTTCTGACAACGATCGGAGGACCGA
AGGAGCTAACCGCTTTTTTGCACAACATGGGGGATCATGTAACTCGCCTTGATCGTTGGGAACCGGAGCT
GAATGAAGCCATACCAAACGACGAGCGTGACACCACGATGCCTGTAGCAATGGCAACAACGTTGCGCAAA
CTATTAACTGGCGAACTACTTACTCTAGCTTCCCGGCAACAATTAATAGACTGGATGGAGGCGGATAAAG
TTGCAGGACCACTTCTGCGCTCGGCCCTTCCGGCTGGCTGGTTTATTGCTGATAAATCTGGAGCCGGTGA
GCGTGGGTCTCGCGGTATCATTGCAGCACTGGGGCCAGATGGTAAGCCCTCCCGTATCGTAGTTATCTAC
ACGACGGGGAGTCAGGCAACTATGGATGAACGAAATAGACAGATCGCTGAGATAGGTGCCTCACTGATTA
AGCATTGGTAACTGTCAGACCAAGTTTACTCATATATACTTTAGATTGATTTAAAACTTCATTTTTAATT
TAAAAGGATCTAGGTGAAGATCCTTTTTGATAATCTCATGACCAAAATCCCTTAACGTGAGTTTTCGTTC
CACTGAGCGTCAGACCCCGTAGAAAAGATCAAAGGATCTTCTTGAGATCCTTTTTTTCTGCGCGTAATCT
GCTGCTTGCAAACAAAAAAACCACCGCTACCAGCGGTGGTTTGTTTGCCGGATCAAGAGCTACCAACTCT
TTTTCCGAAGGTAACTGGCTTCAGCAGAGCGCAGATACCAAATACTGTTCTTCTAGTGTAGCCGTAGTTA
GGCCACCACTTCAAGAACTCTGTAGCACCGCCTACATACCTCGCTTTGCTAATCCTGTTACCAGTGGCTG
CTGCCAGTGGCGATAAGTCGTGTCTTACCGGGTTGGACTCAAGACGATAGTTACCGGATAAGGCGCAGCG
GTCGGGCTGAACGGGGGGTTCGTGCACACAGCCCAGCTTGGAGCGAACGACCTACACCGAACTGAGATAC
CTACAGCGTGAGCTATGAGAAAGCGCCACGCTTCCCGAAGGGAGAAAGGCGGACAGGTATCCGGTAAGCG
GCAGGGTCGGAACAGGAGAGCGCACGAGGGAGCTTCCAGGGGGAAACGCCTGGTATCTTTATAGTCCTGT
CGGGTTTCGCCACCTCTGACTTGAGCGTCGATTTTTGTGATGCTCGTCAGGGGGGCGGAGCCTATGGAAA
AACGCCAGCAACGCGGCCTTTTTACGGTTCCTGGCCTTTTGCTGGCCTTTTGCTCACATGTTCTTTCCTG
CGTTATCCCCTGATTCTGTGGATAACCGTATTACCGCCTTTGAGTGAGCTGATACCGCTCGCCGCAGCCG
AACGACCGAGCGCAGCGAGTCAGTGAGCGAGGAAGCGGAAGAGCGCCCAATACGCAAACCGCCTCTCCCC
GCGCGTTGGCCGATTCATTAATGCAGCTGGCACGACAGGTTTCCCGACTGGAAAGCGGGCAGTGAGCGCA
ACGCAATTAATGTGAGTTAGCTCACTCATTAGGCACCCCAGGCTTTACACTTTATGCTTCCGGCTCGTAT
GTTGTGTGGAATTGTGAGCGGATAACAATTTCACACAGGAAACAGCTATGACCATGATTACGCCGCTAGC
TCATCAAGAGAGCTGAACAGGAAATAGACGTCTTGATGCCCGGTTATACTCACTTGCAAAGAGCTCAACC
AATCAGATGGTCTCACTGGTTGAGCATGTATGCTACCTATTTCACTGAAGATTATGAGAGACTGAATCAA
ATCGTTAAAAGGTTGAACAAATCCCCATTGGGAGCTGGAGCTTTGGCTGGTCATCCTTATGGAATTGATC
GTGAATACATTGCTGAGAGATTAGGGTTTGATTCTGTTATTGGTAATTCTTTGGCCGCTGTTTCAGACAG
AGATTTTGTAGTCGAAACCATGTTCTGGTCTTCGTTGTTTATGAATCATATTTCTCGATTCTCAGAAGAT
TTGATCATTTACTCCACTGGAGAGTTTGGATTTATCAAGTTGGCAGATGCTTATTCTACTGGATCTTCTC
TGATGCCTCAAAAAAAAAACCCAGACTCTTTGGAGTTATTGAGGGGTAAATCTGGTAGATGTTTTGGGGC
CTTGGCTGGTTTCCTCATGTCTATTAAGTCCATTCCGTCAACCTATAACAAAGATATGCAAGAGGATAAG
GAGCCTTTATTTGATACTCTAATCACTGTAGAGCACTCGATTTTGATAGCATCCGGTGTAGTTTCTACCT
TGAACATTGATGCCGAACGAATGAAGAATGCTCTAACTATGGATATGCTGGCTACAGATCTTGCCGACTA
TTTAGTTAGAAGGGGAGTTCCATTCAGAGAAACTCACCACATTTCTGGTGAATGTGTCAGACAAGCCGAG
GAGTTGAACCTTTCTGGTATTGATCAGTTGTCCCTCGAACAATTGAAATCCATTGACTCCCGTTTTGAGG
CTGATGTGGCTTCAACGTTTGACTTTGAAGCCAGTGTTGAAAAAAGAACTGCCACCGGAGGAACTTCTAA
GACTGCTGTTTTAAAGCAATTGGATGCACTGAATGAAAAGCTAGAGTCTTGACTGCAGGTCGACTCTAGA
GGATCCATGATACGAAACGTACCGTATCGTTAAGGTGAATGATACGAAACGTACCGTATCGTTAAGGTCA
ATGATACGAAACGTACCGTATCGTTAAGGTCAATGATACGAAACGTACCGTATCGTTAAGGTGTATGATA
CGAAACGTACCGTATCGTTAAGGTAGATGATACGAAACGTACCGTATCGTTAAGGTGGCGTTGTGATCCG
GATGATAATGCGCAAAATTTAACTGTTCTAACCCCTACTTGACAGCAATATATAAACAGAAGGAAGCTGC
CCTGTCTTAAACCTTTTTTTTTATCATCATTATTAGCTTACTTTCATAATTGCGACTGGTTCCAATTGAC
AAGCTTTTGATTTTAACGACTTTTAACGACAACTTGAGAAGATCAAAAAACAACTAATTATTCGAAACGA
CTAGTATGAGATTTCCTTCAATTTTTACTGCAGTTTTATTCGCAGCATCCTCCGCATTAGCTGCTCCAGT
CAACACTACAACAGAAGATGAAACGGCACAAATTCCGGCTGAAGCTGTCATCGGTTACTCAGATTTAGAA
GGGGATTTCGATGCTGCTGTTTTGCCATTTTCCAACAGCACAAATAACGGGTTATTGTTTATAAATACTA
CTATTGCCAGCATTGCTGCTAAAGAAGAAGGGGTATCTTTGGATAAAAGAATCACC
[585 nt withheld, positions 3907-4491]
AAGTCCACTAACCTGGTCAAGAACAAGGGTGGTGGTCATCATCATCACCATCACTAGACGCGTCCTTAGA
CATGACTGTTCCTCAGTTCAAGTTGGGCACTTACGAGAAGACCGGTCTTGCTAGATTCTAATCAAGAGGA
TGTCAGAATGCCATTTGCCTGAGAGATGCAGGCTTCATTTTTGATACTTTTTTATTTGTAACCTATATAG
TATAGGATTTTTTTTGTCATTTTGTTTCTTCTCGTACGAGCTTGCTCCTGATCAGCCTATCTCGCAGCTG
ATGAATATCTTGTGGTAGGGGTTTGGGAAAATCATTCGAGTTTGATGTTTTTCTTGGTATTTCCCACTCC
TCTTCAGAGTACAGAAGATTAAGTGAGACGTTCGTTTGTGCAAGCTTAGATCCCCGGGTACCGAGCTCGA
ATTCGCCGTACCACTTCAAAACACCCAAGCACAGCATACTAAATTTCCCCTCTTTCTTCCTCTAGGGTGT
CGTTAATTACCCGTACTAAAGGTTTGGAAAAGAAAAAAGAGACCGCCTCGTTTCTTTTTCTTCGTCGAAA
AAGGCAATAAAAATTTTTATCACGTTTCTTTTTCTTGAAAATTTTTTTTTTTGATTTTTTTCTCTTTCGA
TGACCTCCCATTGATATTTAAGTTAATAAACGGTCTTCAATTTCTCAAGTTTCAGTTTCATTTTTCTTGT
TCTATTACAACTTTTTTTACTTCTTGCTCATTAGAAAGAAAGCATAGCAATCTAATCTAAGTTTTAATTA
CAAAATGAAGAAGCCAGAGTTGACTGCTACTTCCGTTGAGAAGTTCTTGATCGAGAAGTTCGACTCCGTT
TCCGACTTGATGCAATTGTCTGAAGGTGAAGAGTCCAGAGCTTTCTCCTTTGACGTTGGTGGTAGAGGTT
ACGTTTTGAGAGTTAATTCCTGTGCTGACGGTTTCTACAAGGACAGATACGTTTACAGACACTTCGCTTC
CGCTGCTTTGCCAATTCCAGAGGTTTTGGACATTGGTGAGTTCTCCGAGTCCTTGACTTACTGTATCTCC
AGAAGAGCTCAGGGAGTTACATTGCAAGACTTGCCAGAAACTGAGTTGCCAGCTGTTTTGCAACCAGTTG
CTGAAGCTATGGACGCTATTGCTGCTGCTGACTTGTCTCAAACTTCTGGTTTTGGTCCATTCGGTCCACA
GGGTATTGGTCAGTACACTACTTGGAGAGACTTCATCTGTGCTATCGCTGACCCACATGTTTACCACTGG
CAAACTGTTATGGACGATACTGTTTCCGCTTCCGTTGCTCAGGCTTTGGACGAATTGATGTTGTGGGCTG
AAGATTGTCCTGAGGTTAGACATTTGGTTCACGCTGACTTCGGTTCCAACAACGTTTTGACTGACAACGG
TAGAATCACTGCTGTTATCGACTGGTCCGAAGCTATGTTCGGTGACTCTCAATACGAGGTTGCTAACATC
TTCTTTTGGAGACCATGGTTGGCTTGTATGGAACAGCAGACTAGATACTTCGAGAGAAGACACCCAGAAT
TGGCTGGTTCCCCAAGATTGAGAGCTTACATGTTGAGAATCGGTTTGGACCAGTTGTACCAGTCCTTGGT
TGATGGTAACTTCGATGATGCTGCTTGGGCTCAAGGTAGATGTGACGCTATCGTTAGATCCGGTGCTGGT
ACTGTTGGTAGAACTCAGATTGCTAGAAGATCCGCTGCTGTTTGGACTGACGGTTGTGTTGAAGTTTTGG
CTGACTCCGGTAACAGAAGACCATCCACTAGACCAAGAGCTAAAGAGGTTGGTAGAGTTTAAGTATTAAG
AACGTTATTTATATTTCAAATTTTTCTTTTTTTTCTCTACAGACGCTGTACGCATGTAACATTATACTGA
AAACCTTGCTTGAGAAGGTTTTGGGACGCTCGAAGATCCAGCTGCATTAATGAATCGGCCAACGCGCGGG
GAGAGGCGGTTTGCGTATTGGGCGCTCTTCCGCTTCCTCGGAATTCACTGGCCGTCGTTTTACAACGTCG
TGACTGGGAAAACCCTGGCGTTACCCAACTTAATCGCCTTGCAGCACATCCCCCTTTCGCCAGCTGGCGT
AATAGCGAAGAGGCCCGCACCGATCGCCCTTCCCAACAGTTGCGCAGCCTGAATGGCGAATGGCGCCTGA
TGCGGTATTTTCTCCTTACGCATCTGTGCGGTATTTCACACCGCATATGGTGCACTCTCAGTACAATCTG
CTCTGATGCCGCATAGTTAAGCCAGCCCCGACACCCGCCAACACCCGCTGACGCGCCCTGACGGGCTTGT
CTGCTCCCGGCATCCGCTTACAGACAAGCTGTGACCGTCTCCGGGAGCTGCATGTGTCAGAGGTTTTCAC
CGTCATCACCGAAACGCGCGA
Features (pLannotate 1.2.2; 22 found; start..end, strand, type, name):
     96..200     +  promoter       AmpR promoter: bla
    201..1061    +  CDS            AmpR: β-lactamase; bla; confers resistance to ampicillin, carbenicillin, and related antibiotics
   1232..1820    +  rep_origin     ori: high-copy-number ColE1/pMB1/pBR322/pUC origin of replication
   2003..2095    +  CDS            lacI (fragment): lac repressor; lacI; The lac repressor binds to the lac operator to inhibit transcription in E. coli. This inhibition can be relieved by adding lactose or isopropyl-β-D-thiogalactopyranoside (IPTG).
   2108..2129    +  protein_bind   CAP binding site: CAP binding activates transcription in the presence of cAMP. E. coli catabolite activator protein
   2144..2174    +  promoter       lac promoter: promoter for the E. coli lac operon
   2182..2198    +  protein_bind   lac operator: The lac repressor binds to the lac operator to inhibit transcription in E. coli. This inhibition can be relieved by adding lactose or isopropyl-β-D-thiogalactopyranoside (IPTG). lac repressor encoded by lacI
   2240..3193    +  CDS            ARG4 (fragment): ARLY_YEAST - Experimental evidence at protein level: Swiss-Prot protein existence level 1. From Saccharomyces cerevisiae (strain ATCC 204508 / S288c) (Baker's yeast).
   3203..3226    -  misc_feature   MCS (fragment): pUC18/19 multiple cloning site
   3443..3639    +  promoter       AOX1 promoter (fragment): Pichia pastoris AOX1; inducible promoter, regulated by methanol
   3646..3900    +  CDS            α-factor secretion signal: N-terminal secretion signal from S. cerevisiae alpha-factor; MFα1; Cleavage by the Kex2 protease occurs after the dibasic KR sequence.
   3901..4518    +  CDS            S (fragment) (sequence partly withheld): SPIKE_SARS2 - Experimental evidence at protein level: Swiss-Prot protein existence level 1. [Spike glycoprotein]: May down-regulate host tetherin (BST2) by lysosomal degradation, thereby counteracting its antiviral activity. From Severe acute respiratory syndrome coronavirus 2 (2019-nCoV) (SARS-CoV-2).
   4554..4619    +  CDS            AOX1 (fragment): ALOX1_KOMPC - Experimental evidence at protein level: Swiss-Prot protein existence level 1. Major isoform of alcohol oxidase, which catalyzes the oxidation of methanol to formaldehyde and hydrogen peroxide, the first step in the methanol utilization pathway of methylotrophic yeasts. From Komagataella phaffii (strain ATCC 76273 / CBS 7435 / CECT 11047 / NRRL Y-11430 / Wegner 21-1) (Yeast) (Pichia pastoris).
   4623..4869    +  terminator     AOX1 terminator: Pichia pastoris AOX1; transcription terminator for AOX1
   4890..4915    -  misc_feature   MCS (fragment): pUC18/19 multiple cloning site
   4914..5252    +  promoter       TEF1 promoter (fragment): S. cerevisiae TEF1; promoter for EF-1α
   5266..6288    +  CDS            hph: KHYB_ECOLX - Experimental evidence at protein level: Swiss-Prot protein existence level 1. The aminoglycoside phosphotransferases achieve inactivation of their antibiotic substrates by phosphorylation. Only phosphorylates hygromycin and closely related compounds such as demethyl analogs and destomycin. From Escherichia coli.
   6303..6416    +  terminator     CYC1 terminator (fragment): S. cerevisiae CYC1; transcription terminator for CYC1
   6419..6476    -  CDS            lacI (fragment): lac repressor; lacI; The lac repressor binds to the lac operator to inhibit transcription in E. coli. This inhibition can be relieved by adding lactose or isopropyl-β-D-thiogalactopyranoside (IPTG).
   6494..6651    +  CDS            lacZα (fragment): LacZα fragment of β-galactosidase; lacZ fragment
   6657..6756    -  misc_feature   bom (fragment): basis of mobility region from pBR322
   6858..1       -  CDS            rop (fragment) (across the origin): Rop protein, which maintains plasmids at low copy number; rop
