[The description below was written by a language model from this plasmid's Addgene catalogue record and pLannotate feature annotations shown in this document.]
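Description:
pMT1219 is a pUC19-based yeast expression plasmid (about 6.9 kb) built for 2,4-diacetylphloroglucinol (DAPG)-regulatable production of the SARS-CoV-2 spike receptor binding domain of the omicron variant. In E. coli it is maintained at high copy through the ColE1/pUC origin and selected with ampicillin via the bla gene. Remnants of the pUC19 lac region (lacZα, lac promoter/operator and short lacI, bom and rop fragments) are backbone carry-over. No yeast replication origin is annotated. The plasmid does carry a roughly 950 bp segment matched to an argininosuccinate lyase (ARG4) coding sequence, which could plausibly serve as a homology region for chromosomal integration, although the record does not say so. Selection in yeast relies on hygromycin resistance, with hph expressed from a TEF1 promoter fragment and followed by a CYC1 terminator fragment.

The expression cassette is driven by KpPhl6.0, a synthetic DAPG-regulatable promoter. The feature table detects an AOX1 promoter fragment immediately upstream of the coding sequence, suggesting that the synthetic promoter incorporates AOX1-derived core sequence, and the cassette ends with the AOX1 terminator. These Komagataella phaffii (Pichia pastoris) elements and the "Kp" prefix point to that host, though the catalogue fields do not name the species explicitly. The open reading frame begins with an α-factor secretion signal carrying L42S and V50A substitutions (the 2xAdv variant), which directs the product into the secretory pathway and is removed by Kex2 cleavage. It is fused to the RBD bearing fifteen omicron substitutions from G339D through Y505H, followed by a GGG linker and a C-terminal His6 tag for purification or detection. The regulator that responds to DAPG is not annotated on this plasmid and is presumably supplied separately. The construct serves as a demonstration of strong inducible synthetic promoters for secreted protein production in yeast.
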