Addgene plasmid #228301: pMT1219
Purpose: 2,4-Diacetylphloroglucinol (DAPG)-regulatable expression of SARS-CoV-2 RBD omicron variant
Depositing lab: Jun Ishii. Depositing organization: Kobe University. Publication: Designing strong inducible synthetic promoters in yeasts. Tominaga M, Shima Y, Nozaki K, Ito Y, Someda M, Shoya Y, Hashii N, Obata C, Matsumoto-Kitano M, Suematsu K, Matsukawa T, Hosoya K, Hashiba N, Kondo A, Ishii J. Nat Commun. 2024 Dec 19;15(1):10653. doi: 10.1038/s41467-024-54865-z. PubMed 39702268.
Backbone
  Vector backbone: pUC19
  Vector type: Yeast Expression, Synthetic Biology
  Selectable markers: Hygromycin
Growth in bacteria
  Bacterial resistance: Ampicillin, 100 μg/mL
  Growth temperature: 37°C
  Growth strain: DH5alpha
  Copy number: High Copy
Gene/Insert
  Gene/Insert name: MFalpha(2xAdv)-SARS CoV-2 receptor binding domain (RBD)-His
  Species: Synthetic; Severe acute respiratory syndrome-related coronavirus 2
  Mutation: G339D, S371L, S373P, S375F, K417N, N440K, G446S, S477N, T478K, E484A, Q493R, G496S, Q498R, N501Y, Y505H
  Entrez Gene: S (a.k.a. GU280_gp02, spike glycoprotein)
  Promoter: 2,4-Diacetylphloroglucinol-regulatable synthetic promoter (KpPhl6.0)
  Tag / fusion protein: MF_ secretion signal L42S/V50A mutant, MF_(2_Adv) (N terminal on insert); GGG linker followed by His6 (C terminal on insert)
  Cloning method: Ligation Independent Cloning
Terms and licenses: Academic/Nonprofit Terms; Industry Terms: Not Available to Industry
How to cite: pMT1219 was a gift from Jun Ishii (Addgene plasmid # 228301 ; http://n2t.net/addgene:228301 ; RRID:Addgene_228301)
